>Addgene plasmid #230675 | AiP1614 - pAAV-AiE2281m-minBG-SYFP2-WPRE3-BGHpA | addgene full sequence | sequence record 466277 | Addgene NGS Result
GCGAGGGGCGCGCGCTCCGGGCTGCCGCAGGTGGCGGCGCGGTGAGCCCGGGCCAGGTGCCCCGGCAGCG
GGGCGGCGCTGTCGTGCGGGACAGCCGGGCTGCCAGGGGCTCGGAGCCGGGTCGGAGCCCGCGGGGGGCG
GGGAGTGTGGCGAGAAATGGGGAACAATGCGAGTGAGCAACTTGAGGAAGTCATTGTGAAAGAAAGCTGG
GAATTGCTCCGCAGCCAACTTAGCAGGGCACTCTAACAAGTGCCTGCGCGGCCGCGCCCGGGCCGGGGAC
AGGGGCAGCCCGGCGCAGTACAGCCCATCCCGGGACGCTCGGCCGCGGCTGCCGGAGACCCGGTAGGTCC
CGCGGGGTGCAGGAGCCCCCAGACGCCGGCGGAGCTCGGGCTGGGCATAAAAGTCAGGGCAGAGCCATCT
ATTGCTTACATTTGCTTCTGGGATCCAGATCTTTCGAAGCTAGCGCTACCGGTCGCCACCATGGTGAGCA
AGGGCGAGGAGCTGTTCACCGGGGTGGTGCCCATCCTGGTCGAGCTGGACGGCGACGTAAACGGCCACAA
GTTCAGCGTGTCCGGCGAGGGCGAGGGCGATGCCACCTACGGCAAGCTGACCCTGAAGCTGATCTGCACC
ACCGGCAAGCTGCCCGTGCCCTGGCCCACCCTCGTGACCACCCTGGGCTACGGCGTGCAGTGCTTCGCCC
GCTACCCCGACCACATGAAGCAGCACGACTTCTTCAAGTCCGCCATGCCCGAAGGCTACGTCCAGGAGCG
CACCATCTTCTTCAAGGACGACGGCAACTACAAGACCCGCGCCGAGGTGAAGTTCGAGGGCGACACCCTG
GTGAACCGCATCGAGCTGAAGGGCATCGACTTCAAGGAGGACGGCAACATCCTGGGGCACAAGCTGGAGT
ACAACTACAACAGCCACAACGTCTATATCACCGCCGACAAGCAGAAGAACGGCATCAAGGCCAACTTCAA
GATCCGCCACAACATCGAGGACGGCGGCGTGCAGCTCGCCGACCACTACCAGCAGAACACCCCCATCGGC
GACGGCCCCGTGCTGCTGCCCGACAACCACTACCTGAGCTACCAGTCCAAGCTGAGCAAAGACCCCAACG
AGAAGCGCGATCACATGGTCCTGCTGGAGTTCGTGACCGCCGCCGGGATCACTCTCGGCATGGACGAGCT
GTACAAGTAAGTCGACGGCGCGCCGCGGCCGCGAATTCGATATCATAATCAACCTCTGGATTACAAAATT
TGTGAAAGATTGACTGGTATTCTTAACTATGTTGCTCCTTTTACGCTATGTGGATACGCTGCTTTAATGC
CTTTGTATCATGCTATTGCTTCCCGTATGGCTTTCATTTTCTCCTCCTTGTATAAATCCTGGTTAGTTCT
TGCCACGGCGGAACTCATCGCCGCCTGCCTTGCCCGCTGCTGGACAGGGGCTCGGCTGTTGGGCACTGAC
AATTCCGTGGCTCGAGAGATCTTCGACTGTGCCTTCTAGTTGCCAGCCATCTGTTGTTTGCCCCTCCCCC
GTGCCTTCCTTGACCCTGGAAGGTGCCACTCCCACTGTCCTTTCCTAATAAAATGAGGAAATTGCATCGC
ATTGTCTGAGTAGGTGTCATTCTATTCTGGGGGGTGGGGTGGGGCAGGACAGCAAGGGGGAGGATTGGGA
AGACAATAGCAGGCATGAGATCTCACGTGCGGACCGAGCGGCCGCAGGAACCCCTAGTGATGGAGTTGGC
CACTCCCTCTCTGCGCGCTCGCTCGCTCACTGAGGCCGGGCGACCAAAGGTCGCCCGACGCCCGGGCTTT
GCCCGGGCGGCCTCAGTGAGCGAGCGAGCGCGCAGCTGCCTGCAGGGGCGCCTGATGCGGTATTTTCTCC
TTACGCATCTGTGCGGTATTTCACACCGCATA
[95 nt withheld, positions 1923-2017]
T
[46 nt withheld, positions 2019-2064]
C
[141 nt withheld, positions 2066-2206]
CCTTTGACGTTGGAGTCCACGTTCTTT
[37 nt withheld, positions 2234-2270]
ACTCTATCTCGGGCTATTCTTTTGATTTATAAGGGATTTTGCCGATTTCGGTCTATTGGTTAAAAAATGA
GCTGATTTAACAAAAATTTAACGCGAATTTTAACAAAATATTAACGTTTACAATTTTATGGTGCACTCTC
AGTACAATCTGCTCTGATGCCGCATAGTTAAGCCAGCCCCGACACCCGCCAACACCCGCTGACGCGCCCT
GACGGGCTTGTCTGCTCCCGGCATCCGCTTACAGACAAGCTGTGACCGTCTCCGGGAGCTGCATGTGTCA
GAGGTTTTCACCGTCATCACCGAAACGCGCGAGACGAAAGGGCCTCGTGATACGCCTATTTTTATAGGTT
AATGTCATGATAATAATGGTTTCTTAGACGTCAGGTGGCACTTTTCGGGGAAATGTGCGCGGAACCCCTA
TTTGTTTATTTTTCTAAATACATTCAAATATGTATCCGCTCATGAGACAATAACCCTGATAAATGCTTCA
ATAATATTGAAAAAGGAAGAGTATGAGTATTCAACATTTCCGTGTCGCCCTTATTCCCTTTTTTGCGGCA
TTTTGCCTTCCTGTTTTTGCTCACCCAGAAACGCTGGTGAAAGTAAAAGATGCTGAAGATCAGTTGGGTG
CACGAGTGGGTTACATCGAACTGGATCTCAACAGCGGTAAGATCCTTGAGAGTTTTCGCCCCGAAGAACG
TTTTCCAATGATGAGCACTTTTAAAGTTCTGCTATGTGGCGCGGTATTATCCCGTATTGACGCCGGGCAA
GAGCAACTCGGTCGCCGCATACACTATTCTCAGAATGACTTGGTTGAGTACTCACCAGTCACAGAAAAGC
ATCTTACGGATGGCATGACAGTAAGAGAATTATGCAGTGCTGCCATAACCATGAGTGATAACACTGCGGC
CAACTTACTTCTGACAACGATCGGAGGACCGAAGGAGCTAACCGCTTTTTTGCACAACATGGGGGATCAT
GTAACTCGCCTTGATCGTTGGGAACCGGAGCTGAATGAAGCCATACCAAACGACGAGCGTGACACCACGA
TGCCTGTAGCAATGGCAACAACGTTGCGCAAACTATTAACTGGCGAACTACTTACTCTAGCTTCCCGGCA
ACAATTAATAGACTGGATGGAGGCGGATAAAGTTGCAGGACCACTTCTGCGCTCGGCCCTTCCGGCTGGC
TGGTTTATTGCTGATAAATCTGGAGCCGGTGAGCGTGGGTCTCGCGGTATCATTGCAGCACTGGGGCCAG
ATGGTAAGCCCTCCCGTATCGTAGTTATCTACACGACGGGGAGTCAGGCAACTATGGATGAACGAAATAG
ACAGATCGCTGAGATAGGTGCCTCACTGATTAAGCATTGGTAACTGTCAGACCAAGTTTACTCATATATA
CTTTAGATTGATTTAAAACTTCATTTTTAATTTAAAAGGATCTAGGTGAAGATCCTTTTTGATAATCTCA
TGACCAAAATCCCTTAACGTGAGTTTTCGTTCCACTGAGCGTCAGACCCCGTAGAAAAGATCAAAGGATC
TTCTTGAGATCCTTTTTTTCTGCGCGTAATCTGCTGCTTGCAAACAAAAAAACCACCGCTACCAGCGGTG
GTTTGTTTGCCGGATCAAGAGCTACCAACTCTTTTTCCGAAGGTAACTGGCTTCAGCAGAGCGCAGATAC
CAAATACTGTTCTTCTAGTGTAGCCGTAGTTAGGCCACCACTTCAAGAACTCTGTAGCACCGCCTACATA
CCTCGCTCTGCTAATCCTGTTACCAGTGGCTGCTGCCAGTGGCGATAAGTCGTGTCTTACCGGGTTGGAC
TCAAGACGATAGTTACCGGATAAGGCGCAGCGGTCGGGCTGAACGGGGGGTTCGTGCACACAGCCCAGCT
TGGAGCGAACGACCTACACCGAACTGAGATACCTACAGCGTGAGCTATGAGAAAGCGCCACGCTTCCCGA
AGGGAGAAAGGCGGACAGGTATCCGGTAAGCGGCAGGGTCGGAACAGGAGAGCGCACGAGGGAGCTTCCA
GGGGGAAACGCCTGGTATCTTTATAGTCCTGTCGGGTTTCGCCACCTCTGACTTGAGCGTCGATTTTTGT
GATGCTCGTCAGGGGGGCGGAGCCTATGGAAAAACGCCAGCAACGCGGCCTTTTTACGGTTCCTGGCCTT
TTGCTGGCCTTTTGCTCACATGTCCTGCAGGCAGCTGCGCGCTCGCTCGCTCACTGAGGCCGCCCGGGCG
TCGGGCGACCTTTGGTCGCCCGGCCTCAGTGAGCGAGCGAGCGCGCAGAGAGGGAGTGGCCAACTCCATC
ACTAGGGGTTCCTGCGGCCGCACGCGTTGTAAGAGTAATAATCGCCGGCGGCCGGCCCCGCACGTGCCGC
ACCCCTGCGGGTCGAGCGCGGGTCCCGCAGTGGCGCGGTTGAGCCGGACCGGCCCGCGGGCAAAGCGCGG
GCCGCCGCATCCCGCGCGGGGCAGCGGCGTGATGCTGCGCTGGAATGAGGAAGCTTGGCGCCAAGGGGAG
GGCCCGGGCGCGCTGCGCGCGGGGGTGGCGGCGGCGCGCCGAGCGGGCCCGGCGCGGGCGAGCGGGCTGC
AGCCGCCGGCGGCGCCAGCAGGTACGGCCGGTGCCCGCCGCCGCCCGGCTACCCTCGGCGGCCGGGCCCG
AGCCCCGTGCGGCTGCAAACTTTGTGTGCGCGGCCCGGCGGGTCGCGGAGTTGCCGTCTGAAGGCGGGAC
CCGAGGGCGGGCGCGGGACGGGAGGGTGCCTCCCTCTGACCCGCTCAGTGTCCCCGTCAGGGTCCCGAAG
CCGCGTGCCGTGCGCGCAGGCCGGGTGGGCTGTGGGACAAGCCGAGCGGGAGGCGAGTCGCAAGCGCCAA
CCCAAAGTTTGCACGGTGCGGG
Features (pLannotate 1.2.2; 14 found; start..end, strand, type, name):
    481..1197    +  CDS            SYFP2: SYFP2 is a basic (constitutively fluorescent) yellow fluorescent protein published in 2006, derived from Aequorea victoria. It is reported to be a very rapidly-maturing monomer with moderate acid sensitivity.
   1237..1394    +  misc_feature   WPRE (fragment): woodchuck hepatitis virus posttranscriptional regulatory element
   1400..1480    +  misc_feature   WPRE (fragment): woodchuck hepatitis virus posttranscriptional regulatory element
   1497..1608    +  polyA_signal   bGH poly(A) signal: bovine growth hormone polyadenylation signal
   1726..1866    +  repeat_region  AAV2 ITR: inverted terminal repeat of adeno-associated virus serotype 2 inverted
   1871..1922    -  misc_feature   bom (fragment): basis of mobility region from pBR322
   1941..2396    +  rep_origin     f1 ori (sequence partly withheld): f1 bacteriophage origin of replication; arrow indicates direction of (+) strand synthesis
   2397..2446    -  misc_feature   bom (fragment): basis of mobility region from pBR322
   2548..2583    -  CDS            rop (fragment): Rop protein, which maintains plasmids at low copy number; rop
   2678..2782    +  promoter       AmpR promoter: bla
   2783..3643    +  CDS            AmpR: β-lactamase; bla; confers resistance to ampicillin, carbenicillin, and related antibiotics
   3814..4402    +  rep_origin     ori: high-copy-number ColE1/pMB1/pBR322/pUC origin of replication
   4475..4502    +  repeat_region  AAV2 ITR (fragment): inverted terminal repeat of adeno-associated virus serotype 2 inverted
   4531..4558    +  repeat_region  AAV2 ITR (fragment): inverted terminal repeat of adeno-associated virus serotype 2 inverted
