[The description below was written by a language model from this plasmid's Addgene catalogue record and pLannotate feature annotations shown in this document.]
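Description:
AiP1614 - pAAV-AiE2281m-minBG-SYFP2-WPRE3-BGHpA is an AAV transfer plasmid built on a pAAV2 backbone and designed as an enhancer-driven fluorescent reporter for brain cells. It is about 5.2 kb and is maintained in E. coli as a high-copy plasmid through a ColE1/pUC-type origin, with selection by ampicillin resistance (β-lactamase under its own promoter). The backbone also carries an f1 phage origin and small remnants of the pBR322 bom and rop regions, which are cloning relics rather than functional parts. A recombination-deficient growth strain is recorded, consistent with the need to keep the repeat-rich AAV2 inverted terminal repeats intact.

The payload lies between the AAV2 ITRs, which are the cis elements required for replication and packaging of the cassette into recombinant AAV particles. One ITR is annotated in full, while the other is detected only as short fragments, which may reflect how difficult these hairpin sequences are to read and annotate. Within the cassette, the enhancer AiE2281m is placed upstream of the minimal beta-globin promoter (minBG). A minimal promoter has little activity on its own, so expression depends on the enhancer, which is intended to restrict it to specific brain cell populations. Neither the enhancer nor minBG is picked up by the automated annotation, but both presumably sit in the unannotated region upstream of the coding sequence. The reporter is SYFP2, a rapidly maturing monomeric yellow fluorescent protein derived from Aequorea victoria. It is followed by WPRE3, a shortened woodchuck hepatitis virus posttranscriptional element that boosts transcript expression (annotated as two WPRE fragments), and a bovine growth hormone polyadenylation signal. The record does not state which cell types the enhancer targets. The construct belongs to a collection of enhancer AAVs for genetic access to cortical cell types.
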