Addgene plasmid #230675: AiP1614 - pAAV-AiE2281m-minBG-SYFP2-WPRE3-BGHpA
Purpose: AiE2281m is an enhancer sequence, designed to drive AAV-mediated transgene expression in specific populations of brain cells
Depositing lab: Allen Institute for Brain Science & Bosiljka Tasic. Depositing organization: Allen Institute. Publication: A suite of enhancer AAVs and transgenic mouse lines for genetic access to cortical cell types. Ben-Simon Y, Hooper M, Narayan S, Daigle TL, Dwivedi D, Way SW, Oster A, Stafford DA, Mich JK, Taormina MJ, Martinez RA, Opitz-Araya X, Roth JR, Alexander JR, Allen S, Amster A, Arbuckle J, Ayala A, Baker PM, Bakken TE, Barcelli T, Barta S, Bendrick J, Bertagnolli D, Bielstein C, Bishwakarma P, Bowlus J, Boyer G, Brouner K, Casian B, Casper T, Chakka AB, Chakrabarty R, Chance RK, Chavan S, Clark M, Colbert K, Collman F, Daniel S, Departee M, DiValentin P, Donadio N, Dotson N, Egdorf T, Fliss T, Gabitto M, Garcia J, Gary A, Gasperini M, Gloe J, Goldy J, Gore BB, Graybuck L, Greisman N, Haeseleer F, Halterman C, Haradon Z, Hastings SD, Helback O, Ho W, Hockemeyer D, Huang C, Huff S, Hunker A, Johansen N, Jones D, Juneau Z, Kalmbach B, Kannan M, Khem S, Kussick E, Kutsal R, Larsen R, Lee C, Lee AY, Leibly M, Lenz GH, Li S, Liang E, Lusk N, Madigan Z, Malloy J, Malone J, McCue R, Melchor J, Mollenkopf T, Moosman S, Morin E, Newman D, Ng L, Ngo K, Omstead V, Otto S, Oyama A, Pena N, Pham T, Phillips E, Pom CA, Potekhina L, Ransford S, Ray PL, Rette D, Reynoldson C, Rimorin C, Rocha D, Ruiz A, Sanchez REA, Sawyer L, Sedeno-Cortes A, Sevigny JP, Shapovalova N, Shepard N, Shulga L, Sigler AR, Siverts L, Soliman S, Somasundaram S, Staats B, Stewart K, Szelenyi E, Tieu M, Trader C, Tran A, van Velthoven CTJ, Walker M, Wang Y, Weed N, Wirthlin M, Wood T, Wynalda B, Yao Z, Zhou T, Ariza J, Dee N, Reding M, Ronellenfitch K, Mufti S, Sunkin SM, Smith KA, Esposito L, Waters J, Thyagarajan B, Yao S, Lein ES, Zeng H, Levi BP, Ngai J, Ting JT, Tasic B. Cell. 2025 May 16:S0092-8674(25)00513-6. doi: 10.1016/j.cell.2025.05.002. PubMed 40403729.
Backbone
  Vector backbone: pAAV2
  Vector type: AAV
Growth in bacteria
  Bacterial resistance: Ampicillin, 100 μg/mL
  Growth temperature: 37°C
  Growth strain: NEB Stable
  Copy number: High Copy
Gene/Insert
  Gene/Insert name: SYFP2
  Species: Synthetic
  Promoter: minBG
  Cloning method: Gibson Cloning
Terms and licenses: Academic/Nonprofit Terms; Industry Terms: Not Available to Industry
How to cite: AiP1614 - pAAV-AiE2281m-minBG-SYFP2-WPRE3-BGHpA was a gift from Allen Institute for Brain Science & Bosiljka Tasic (Addgene plasmid # 230675 ; http://n2t.net/addgene:230675 ; RRID:Addgene_230675)
